>Addgene plasmid #26317 | pcDNA3.2/V5 hsa-mir-9-1 | addgene full sequence | sequence record 148202 | Addgene NGS Result
AGCGCCCAATACGCAAACCGCCTCTCCCCGCGCGTTGGCCGATTCATTAATGCAGCTGGCACGACAGGTT
TCCCGACTGGAAAGCGGGCAGTGAGCGCAACGCAATTAATGTGAGTTAGCTCACTCATTAGGCACCCCAG
GCTTTACACTTTATGCTTCCGGCTCGTATGTTGTGTGGAATTGTGAGCGGATAACAATTTCACACAGGAA
ACAGCTATGACCATGATTACGCCAAGCTCTAGCTAGAGGTCGACGGTATACAGACATGATAAGATACATT
GATGAGTTTGGACAAACCACAACTAGAATGCAGTGAAAAAAATGCTTTATTTGTGAAATTTGTGATGCTA
TTGCTTTATTTGTAACCATTATAAGCTGCAATAAACAAGTTGGGGTGGGCGAAGAACTCCAGCATGAGAT
CCCCGCGCTGGAGGATCATCCAGCCGGCGTCCCGGAAAACGATTCCGAAGCCCAACCTTTCATAGAAGGC
GGCGGTGGAATCGAAATCTCGTGATGGCAGGTTGGGCGTCGCTTGGTCGGTCATTTCGCGAACCCCAGAG
TCCCGCTCAGAAGAACTCGTCAAGAAGGCGATAGAAGGCGATGCGCTGCGAATCGGGAGCGGCGATACCG
TAAAGCACGAGGAAGCGGTCAGCCCATTCGCCGCCAAGCTCTTCAGCAATATCACGGGTAGCCAACGCTA
TGTCCTGATAGCGGTCCGCCACACCCAGCCGGCCACAGTCGATGAATCCAGAAAAGCGGCCATTTTCCAC
CATGATATTCGGCAAGCAGGCATCGCCATGGGTCACGACGAGATCCTCGCCGTCGGGCATGCGCGCCTTG
AGCCTGGCGAACAGTTCGGCTGGCGCGAGCCCCTGATGCTCTTCGTCCAGATCATCCTGATCGACAAGAC
CGGCTTCCATCCGAGTACGTGCTCGCTCGATGCGATGTTTCGCTTGGTGGTCGAATGGGCAGGTAGCCGG
ATCAAGCGTATGCAGCCGCCGCATTGCATCAGCCATGATGGATACTTTCTCGGCAGGAGCAAGGTGAGAT
GACAGGAGATCCTGCCCCGGCACTTCGCCCAATAGCAGCCAGTCCCTTCCCGCTTCAGTGACAACGTCGA
GCACAGCTGCGCAAGGAACGCCCGTCGTGGCCAGCCACGATAGCCGCGCTGCCTCGTCCTGCAGTTCATT
CAGGGCACCGGACAGGTCGGTCTTGACAAAAAGAACCGGGCGCCCCTGCGCTGACAGCCGGAACACGGCG
GCATCAGAGCAGCCGATTGTCTGTTGTGCCCAGTCATAGCCGAATAGCCTCTCCACCCAAGCGGCCGGAG
AACCTGCGTGCAATCCATCTTGTTCAATCATGCGAAACGATCCTCATCCTGTCTCTTGATCAGATCCGAA
AATGGATATACAAGCTCCCGGGAGCTTTTTGCAAAAGCCTAGGCCTCCAAAAAAGCCTCCTCACTACTTC
TGGAATAGCTCAGAGGCAGAGGCGGCCTCGGCCTCTGCATAAATAAAAAAAATTAGTCAGCCATGGGGCG
GAGAATGGGCGGAACTGGGCGGAGTTAGGGGCGGGATGGGCGGAGTTAGGGGCGGGACTATGGTTGCTGA
CTAATTGAGATGCATGCTTTGCATACTTCTGCCTGCTGGGGAGCCTGGGGACTTTCCACACCTGGTTGCT
GACTAATTGAGATGCATGCTTTGCATACTTCTGCCTGCTGGGGAGCCTGGGGACTTTCCACACCCTAACT
GACACACATTCCACAGAATTAATTCGCGTTAAATTTTTGTTAAATCAGCTCATTTTTTAACCAATAGGCC
GAAATCGGCAAAATCCCTTATAAATCAAAAGAATAGACCGAGATAGGGT
[37 nt withheld, positions 1870-1906]
AAAGAACGTGGACTCCAACGTCAAAGG
[49 nt withheld, positions 1934-1982]
T
[91 nt withheld, positions 1984-2074]
G
[124 nt withheld, positions 2076-2199]
GGGGATACCCCCTAGAGCCCCAGCTGCGCAGATCTGCTATGGCAGGGCCTGCCGCCCCGACGTTGGCTGC
GAGCCCTGGGCCTTCACCCGAACTTGGGGGGTGGGGTGGGGAAAAGGAAGAAACGCGGGCGTATTGGCCC
CAATGGGGTCTCGGTGGGGTATCGACAGAGTGCCAGCCCTGGGACCGAACCCCGCGTTTATGAACAAACG
ACCCAACACCCGTGCGTTTTATTCTGTCTTTTTATTGCCGTCATAGCGCGGGTTCCTTCCGGTATTGTCT
CCTTCCGTGTTTCAGTTAGCCTCCCCCGTTTAAACTCATTACTAACCGGTACGCGTAGAATCGAGACCGA
GGAGAGGGTTAGGGATAGGCTTACCTTCGAACCGCGGGCCCTCTAGATCAACCACTTTGTACAAGAAAGC
TGGGTAAGCTTATCCTCTGGTGCTGGTCAGTCCTCGCGGCTCTAGCCCCTCGCTCAAGCCTCTCCCTCCC
GCCCGTGAGGCCGGCTTTCCCCGGGCCCCTCTGCGCAGTGTATGGGGTTATTTTTACTTTCGGTTATCTA
GCTTTATGAAGACTCCACACCACTCATACAGCTAGATAACCAAAGATAACAACCAACCCCGCCTCCTGGC
TGCTGTCGCCGCCTCTTCCACGCAGCCTCCCGGCCGCCGCCGCCGCCAGCACCTCCGCAGCTTCCCGGTC
GCCCGTCAGCGGGAGTAGGAGGGAAGGGACACGCATATGAGCCTGCTTTTTTGTACAAACTTGTTGATAG
CTTAACTAGCCAGCTTGGGTCTCCCTATAGTGAGTCGTATTAATTTCGATAAGCCAGTAAGCAGTGGGTT
CTCTAGTTAGCCAGAGAGCTCTGCTTATATAGACCTCCCACCGTACACGCCTACCGCCCATTTGCGTCAA
TGGGGCGGAGTTGTTACGACATTTTGGAAAGTCCCGTTGATTTTGGTGCCAAAACAAACTCCCATTGACG
TCAATGGGGTGGAGACTTGGAAATCCCCGTGAGTCAAACCGCTATCCACGCCCATTGATGTACTGCCAAA
ACCGCATCACCATGGTAATAGCGATGACTAATACGTAGATGTACTGCCAAGTAGGAAAGTCCCATAAGGT
CATGTACTGGGCATAATGCCAGGCGGGCCATTTACCGTCATTGACGTCAATAGGGGGCGTACTTGGCATA
TGATACACTTGATGTACTGCCAAGTGGGCAGTTTACCGTAAATACTCCACCCATTGACGTCAATGGAAAG
TCCCTATTGGCGTTACTATGGGAACATACGTCATTATTGACGTCAATGGGCGGGGGTCGTTGGGCGGTCA
GCCAGGCGGGCCATTTACCGTAAGTTATGTAACGCGGAACTCCATATATGGGCTATGAACTAATGACCCC
GTAATTGATTACTATTAATAACTAGTCAATAATCAATGTCAACGCGTATATCTGGCCCGTACATCGCGAA
GCAGCGCAAAACGCCTAACCCTAAGCAGATTCTTCATGCAATTGTCGGTCAAGCCTTGCCTTGTTGTAGC
TTAAATTTTGCTCGCGCACTACTCAGCGACCTCCAACACACAAGCAGGGAGCAGATACTGGCTTAACTAT
GCGGCATCAGAGCAGATTGTACTGAGAGTGCACCATAGGGGATCGGGAGATCTCCCGATCCGTCGACGTC
AGGTGGCACTTTTCGGGGAAATGTGCGCGGAACCCCTATTTGTTTATTTTTCTAAATACATTCAAATATG
TATCCGCTCATGAGACAATAACCCTGATAAATGCTTCAATAATATTGAAAAAGGAAGAGTATGAGTATTC
AACATTTCCGTGTCGCCCTTATTCCCTTTTTTGCGGCATTTTGCCTTCCTGTTTTTGCTCACCCAGAAAC
GCTGGTGAAAGTAAAAGATGCTGAAGATCAGTTGGGTGCACGAGTGGGTTACATCGAACTGGATCTCAAC
AGCGGTAAGATCCTTGAGAGTTTTCGCCCCGAAGAACGTTTTCCAATGATGAGCACTTTTAAAGTTCTGC
TATGTGGCGCGGTATTATCCCGTATTGACGCCGGGCAAGAGCAACTCGGTCGCCGCATACACTATTCTCA
GAATGACTTGGTTGAGTACTCACCAGTCACAGAAAAGCATCTTACGGATGGCATGACAGTAAGAGAATTA
TGCAGTGCTGCCATAACCATGAGTGATAACACTGCGGCCAACTTACTTCTGACAACGATCGGAGGACCGA
AGGAGCTAACCGCTTTTTTGCACAACATGGGGGATCATGTAACTCGCCTTGATCGTTGGGAACCGGAGCT
GAATGAAGCCATACCAAACGACGAGCGTGACACCACGATGCCTGTAGCAATGGCAACAACGTTGCGCAAA
CTATTAACTGGCGAACTACTTACTCTAGCTTCCCGGCAACAATTAATAGACTGGATGGAGGCGGATAAAG
TTGCAGGACCACTTCTGCGCTCGGCCCTTCCGGCTGGCTGGTTTATTGCTGATAAATCTGGAGCCGGTGA
GCGTGGGTCTCGCGGTATCATTGCAGCACTGGGGCCAGATGGTAAGCCCTCCCGTATCGTAGTTATCTAC
ACGACGGGGAGTCAGGCAACTATGGATGAACGAAATAGACAGATCGCTGAGATAGGTGCCTCACTGATTA
AGCATTGGTAACTGTCAGACCAAGTTTACTCATATATACTTTAGATTGATTTAAAACTTCATTTTTAATT
TAAAAGGATCTAGGTGAAGATCCTTTTTGATAATCTCATGACCAAAATCCCTTAACGTGAGTTTTCGTTC
CACTGAGCGTCAGACCCCGTAGAAAAGATCAAAGGATCTTCTTGAGATCCTTTTTTTCTGCGCGTAATCT
GCTGCTTGCAAACAAAAAAACCACCGCTACCAGCGGTGGTTTGTTTGCCGGATCAAGAGCTACCAACTCT
TTTTCCGAAGGTAACTGGCTTCAGCAGAGCGCAGATACCAAATACTGTTCTTCTAGTGTAGCCGTAGTTA
GGCCACCACTTCAAGAACTCTGTAGCACCGCCTACATACCTCGCTCTGCTAATCCTGTTACCAGTGGCTG
CTGCCAGTGGCGATAAGTCGTGTCTTACCGGGTTGGACTCAAGACGATAGTTACCGGATAAGGCGCAGCG
GTCGGGCTGAACGGGGGGTTCGTGCACACAGCCCAGCTTGGAGCGAACGACCTACACCGAACTGAGATAC
CTACAGCGTGAGCTATGAGAAAGCGCCACGCTTCCCGAAGGGAGAAAGGCGGACAGGTATCCGGTAAGCG
GCAGGGTCGGAACAGGAGAGCGCACGAGGGAGCTTCCAGGGGGAAACGCCTGGTATCTTTATAGTCCTGT
CGGGTTTCGCCACCTCTGACTTGAGCGTCGATTTTTGTGATGCTCGTCAGGGGGGCGGAGCCTATGGAAA
AACGCCAGCAACGCGGCCTTTTTACGGTTCCTGGCCTTTTGCTGGCCTTTTGCTCACATGTTCTTTCCTG
CGTTATCCCCTGATTCTGTGGATAACCGTATTACCGCCTTTGAGTGAGCTGATACCGCTCGCCGCAGCCG
AACGACCGAGCGCAGCGAGTCAGTGAGCGAGGAAGCGGAAG
Features (pLannotate 1.2.2; 23 found; start..end, strand, type, name):
      2..94      +  CDS            lacI (fragment): lac repressor; lacI; The lac repressor binds to the lac operator to inhibit transcription in E. coli. This inhibition can be relieved by adding lactose or isopropyl-β-D-thiogalactopyranoside (IPTG).
    107..128     +  protein_bind   CAP binding site: CAP binding activates transcription in the presence of cAMP. E. coli catabolite activator protein
    143..173     +  promoter       lac promoter: promoter for the E. coli lac operon
    181..197     +  protein_bind   lac operator: The lac repressor binds to the lac operator to inhibit transcription in E. coli. This inhibition can be relieved by adding lactose or isopropyl-β-D-thiogalactopyranoside (IPTG). lac repressor encoded by lacI
    270..391     -  polyA_signal   SV40 poly(A) signal: SV40 polyadenylation signal
    386..544     -  CDS            ble (fragment): BLE_KLEPN - Experimental evidence at protein level: Swiss-Prot protein existence level 1. Binding protein with a strong affinity to the bleomycin family of antibiotics. Binds to CL990; an antimitotic-antibiotic compound. From Klebsiella pneumoniae.
    570..1361    -  CDS            neo: KKA2_KLEPN - Also known as kan, nptII. Experimental evidence at protein level: Swiss-Prot protein existence level 1. Resistance to kanamycin, neomycin, paromomycin, ribostamycin, butirosin and gentamicin B. From Klebsiella pneumoniae.
   1428..1757    -  promoter       SV40 promoter: SV40 enhancer and early promoter
   1771..2199    -  rep_origin     f1 ori (sequence partly withheld): f1 bacteriophage origin of replication; arrow indicates direction of (+) strand synthesis
   2294..2310    +  polyA_signal   bGH poly(A) signal (fragment): bovine growth hormone polyadenylation signal
   2401..2449    -  polyA_signal   HSV TK poly(A) signal: herpes simplex virus thymidine kinase polyadenylation signal (Cole and Stacy, 1985)
   2533..2574    -  CDS            V5 tag: epitope tag from simian virus 5
   2600..2624    +  protein_bind   attB2: mutant version of attB; recombination site for the Gateway® BP reaction BP Clonase™
   2744..2805    -  ncRNA          mir-9: Accession: RF00237 - mir-9/mir-79 microRNA precursor family
   2939..2963    -  protein_bind   attB1: mutant version of attB; recombination site for the Gateway® BP reaction BP Clonase™
   2993..3011    -  promoter       T7 promoter: promoter for bacteriophage T7 RNA polymerase
   3027..3060    -  LTR            5' LTR (truncated) (fragment): truncated 5' long terminal repeat (LTR) from HIV-1
   3056..3259    -  promoter       CMV promoter: human cytomegalovirus (CMV) immediate early promoter
   3260..3639    -  enhancer       CMV enhancer: human cytomegalovirus immediate early enhancer
   3794..3846    +  misc_feature   bom (fragment): basis of mobility region from pBR322
   3905..4009    +  promoter       AmpR promoter: bla
   4010..4870    +  CDS            AmpR: β-lactamase; bla; confers resistance to ampicillin, carbenicillin, and related antibiotics
   5041..5629    +  rep_origin     ori: high-copy-number ColE1/pMB1/pBR322/pUC origin of replication
