[The description below was written by a language model from this plasmid's Addgene catalogue record and pLannotate feature annotations shown in this document.]
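Description:
pcDNA3.2/V5 hsa-mir-9-1 is a mammalian expression plasmid built on the Invitrogen Gateway destination vector pcDNA3.2/V5-DEST and designed to overexpress the human microRNA gene MIR9-1. It is propagated in E. coli through a high-copy ColE1/pUC-type origin with ampicillin selection (AmpR under its own bla promoter). It also carries an f1 origin for single-stranded DNA production. For selection in mammalian cells, an SV40 enhancer/early promoter drives a neomycin phosphotransferase gene, followed by an SV40 poly(A) signal, conferring G418 resistance. The sequenced record is 5,810 nt, shorter than the listed empty backbone. This is consistent with the Gateway recombination swapping the destination cassette for the small insert.

The payload is a roughly 302 bp fragment of human genomic DNA comprising the mir-9-1 precursor hairpin plus about 100 nt of flanking sequence on each side. It was amplified by PCR, recombined first into pDONR221 and then into the destination vector, so it now sits between attB1 and attB2 sites. The CMV immediate-early enhancer and promoter transcribe this fragment as a primary-miRNA-like transcript, which the endogenous cellular machinery can process into mature miR-9. An HSV TK poly(A) signal lies downstream. A T7 promoter upstream of attB1 would permit in vitro transcription. The vector's V5 epitope tag lies beyond attB2, but because the insert is a noncoding RNA the tag has no functional role here. Small annotated fragments, including lacI, ble, a bGH poly(A) piece and an HIV-1 LTR-like match, appear to be backbone remnants or short similarity hits rather than working elements. The associated study indicates use for ectopic expression to evaluate experimentally whether annotated mammalian miRNA hairpins are authentically processed.
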