Addgene plasmid #26317: pcDNA3.2/V5 hsa-mir-9-1
Depositing lab: David Bartel. Depositing organization: Whitehead Institute for Biomedical Research. Publication: Mammalian microRNAs: experimental evaluation of novel and previously annotated genes. Chiang HR, Schoenfeld LW, Ruby JG, Auyeung VC, Spies N, Baek D, Johnston WK, Russ C, Luo S, Babiarz JE, Blelloch R, Schroth GP, Nusbaum C, Bartel DP. Genes Dev. 2010 May 15. 24(10):992-1009. 10.1101/gad.1884710 PubMed 20413612.
Backbone
  Vector backbone: pcDNA3.2/V5-DEST
  Backbone manufacturer: Invitrogen
  Backbone size w/o insert (bp): 7711
  Vector type: Mammalian Expression
  Selectable markers: Neomycin (select with G418)
Growth in bacteria
  Bacterial resistance: Ampicillin, 100 μg/mL
  Growth temperature: 37°C
  Growth strain: DH5alpha
  Copy number: Unknown
Gene/Insert
  Gene/Insert name: hsa-mir-9-1 (alt names: mir 9-1; mir-9-1)
  Species: H. sapiens (human)
  Insert size (bp): 302
  Entrez Gene: MIR9-1 (a.k.a. MIRN9-1, hsa-mir-9-1, miRNA9-1, mir-9-1)
  Cloning method: Gateway Cloning
  Sequencing primers: 5′ CMV-F; 3′ V5 reverse (5′-ACCGAGGAGAGGGTTAGGGAT-3′ )
Terms and licenses: Academic/Nonprofit Terms; Industry Terms: Not Available to Industry
Depositor comments: pre-miRNA hairpins and the surrounding regions were amplified from human genomic DNA using Pfu Polymerase and primers with Gateway (Invitrogen)- compatible ends designed to anneal about 100 nt upstream of and downstream from the miRNA hairpins. PCR products were inserted into Gateway vector pDONR221 and subsequently into pcDNA3.2/V5-DEST.
How to cite: pcDNA3.2/V5 hsa-mir-9-1 was a gift from David Bartel (Addgene plasmid # 26317 ; http://n2t.net/addgene:26317 ; RRID:Addgene_26317)
