>Addgene plasmid #26317 | pcDNA3.2/V5 hsa-mir-9-1 | depositor partial sequence | sequence record 12401 | Author sequence
CGTGTCCCTTCCCTCCTACTCCCGCTGACGGGCGACCGGGAAGCTGCGGAGGTGCTGGCGGCGGCGGCGG
CCGGGAGGCTGCGTGGAAGAGGCGGCGACAGCAGCCAGGAGGCGGGGTTGGTTGTTATCTTTGGTTATCT
AGCTGTATGAGTGGTGTGGAGTCTTCATAAAGCTAGATAACCGAAAGTAAAAATAACCCCATACACTGCG
CAGAGGGGCCCGGGGAAAGCCGGCCTCACGGGCGGGAGGGAGAGGCTTGAGCGAGGGGCTAGAGCCGCGA
GGACTGACCAGCACCAGAGGAT
