>Addgene plasmid #26317 | pcDNA3.2/V5 hsa-mir-9-1 | addgene partial sequence | sequence record 32469 | 26317 with CMV-F
CTTTAGCAAACTCTCTGGCTACTAGAGAACCCACTGCTTACTGGCTTATCGAAATTAATACGACTCACTA
TAGGGAGACCCAAGCTGGCTAGTTAAGCTATCAACAAGTTTGTACAAAAAAGCAGGCTCATATGCGTGTC
CCTTCCCTCCTACTCCCGCTGACGGGCGACCGGGAAGCTGCGGAGGTGCTGGCGGCGGCGGCGGCCGGGA
GGCTGCGTGGAAGAGGCGGCGACAGCAGCCAGGAGGCGGGGTTGGTTGTTATCTTTGGTTATCTAGCTGT
ATGAGTGGTGTGGAGTCTTCATAAAGCTAGATAACCGAAAGTAAAAATAACCCCATACACTGCGCAGAGG
GGCCCGGGGAAAGCCGGCCTCACGGGCGGGAGGGAGAGGCTTGAGCGAGGGGCTAGAGCCGCGAGGACTG
ACCAGCACCAGAGGATAAGCTTACCCAGCTTTCTTGTACAAAGTGGTTGATCTAGAGGGCCCGCGGTTCG
AAGGTAAGCCTATCCCTAACCCTCTCCTCGGTCTCGATTCTACGCGTACCGGTTAGTAATGAGTTTAAAC
GGGGGAGGCTAACTGAAACACGGAAGGAGACAATACCGGAAGGAACCCGCGCTATGACGGCAATAAAAAG
ACAGAATAAAACGCACGGGTGTTGGGTCGTTTGTTCATAAACGCGGGGTTCGGTCCCAGGGCTGGCACTC
TGTCGATACCCCACCGAGACCCCATTGGGGCCAATACGCCCGCGTTTCTTCCTTTTCCCCACCCCACCCC
CCAAGTTCGGGTGAAGGCCCAGGGCTCGCAGCCAACGTCGGGGCGGCAGGCCCTGCCATAGCAGATCTGC
GCAGCTGGGGCTCTAGGGGGTATCCCCACGCGCCTGTACGCGCATAACCGCGGGTGTGGTNCCCACTGAC
CT
